>Addgene plasmid #107825 | pHBS1251 TDP43 RRM-GFP G309C | depositor full sequence | sequence record 203580 | pHBS1251 TDP43 RRM-GFP G309C sequence 5680 bps
CGCCATTCTGCCTGGGGACGTCGGAGCAAGCTTGATTTAGGTGACACTATAGAATACAAGCTACTTGTTC
TTTTTGCAGGATCCCATCGATTCGAATTCAAGGATCAACAAGTTTGTACAAAAAAGCAGGCTGGCGCCGG
TACCACCGGTGCCACCATGGGATCCATGTCTGAATATATTCGGGTAACCGAAGATGAGAACGATGAGCCC
ATTGAAATACCATCGGAAGACGATGGGACGGTGCTGCTCTCCACGGTTACAGCCCAGTTTCCAGGGGCGT
GTGGGCTTCGCTACAGGAATCCAGTGTCTCAGTGTATGAGAGGTGTCCGGCTGGTAGAAGGAATTCTGCA
TGCCCCAGATGCTGGCTGGGGAAATCTGGTGTATGTTGTCAACTATCCAAAAGATAACAAAAGAAAAATG
GATGAGACAGATGCTTCATCAGCAGTGAAAGTGAAAAGAGCAGTCCAGAAAACATCCAGTAAAGGAGAGG
AACTATTTACAGGTACTGTGCCTATCAAAGTCGAGCTGGACGGCGACGTAAACGGCCACAAGTTCAGCGT
GCGTGGCGAGGGCGAGGGCGATGCCACCGAGGGCAAGCTGACCCTGAAGTTCATCTGCACCACCGGCAAG
CTGCCGGTGCCGTGGCCGACCCTCGTGACCACCCTGACCTACGGCGTGCAGTGCTTCAGCCGCTACCCGG
ACCACATGAAGCGTCACGACTTCTTCAAGTCCGCCATGCCGGAAGGCTACGTCCAGGAGCGCACCATCGA
GTTCAAGGACGACGGCACCTACAAGACCCGCGCGGAGGTGAAGTTCGAGGGCGACACCCTGGTGAACCGC
ATCGAGCTGAAGGGCAACGACTTCAAGGAGGACGGCAACATCCTGGGTCACAAGCTGGAGTACAACCACA
ACAGCCACAACGTCCGTATCGAAGCCGACAAGCAGAAGAACGGCATCAAGGCTAACTTCAAGATCCGCCA
CAACGTTGAGGACGGCAGCCAGCAGGAAGCCGACCACAAACAGCAGAACACCCCGATCGGCGACGGCCCG
GTGCGCCTGCCGGACAACCACTATCTGAGCACCCAGACCACGCTGAGCAAAGACCCGAACGAGAAGCGCG
ATCACATGGTCCTGAAGGAGTTCGTGACGGCAGCCGGTATCACTAAAGGTGAAGATGAAAGTGGATCCAA
TGCCGAACCTAAGCACAATAGCAATAGACAGTTAGAAAGAAGTGGAAGATTTGGTGGTAATCCAGGTGGC
TTTGGGAATCAGGGTGGATTTGGTAATAGCAGAGGGGGTGGAGCTGGTTTGGGAAACAATCAAGGTAGTA
ATATGGGTTGTGGGATGAACTTTGGTGCGTTCAGCATTAATCCAGCCATGATGGCTGCCGCCCAGGCAGC
ACTACAGAGCAGTTGGGGTATGATGGGCATGTTAGCCAGCCAGCAGAACCAGTCAGGCCCATCGGGTAAT
AACCAAAACCAAGGCAACATGCAGAGGGAGCCAAACCAGGCCTTCGGTTCTGGAAATAACTCTTATAGTG
GCTCTAATTCTGGTGCAGCAATTGGTTGGGGATCAGCATCCAATGCAGGGTCGGGCAGTGGTTTTAATGG
AGGCTTTGGCTCAAGCATGGATTCTAAGTCTTCTGGCTGGGGAATGTAGACCCAGCTTTCTTGTACAAAG
TGGTTGATCCTCTCGAGCCTCTAGAACTATAGTGAGTCGTATTACGTAGATCCAGACATGATAAGATACA
TTGATGAGTTTGGACAAACCACAACTAGAATGCAGTGAAAAAAATGCTTTATTTGTGAAATTTGTGATGC
TATTGCTTTATTTGTAACCATTATAAGCTGCAATAAACAAGTTAACAACAACAATTGCATTCATTTTATG
TTTCAGGTTCAGGGGGAGGTGTGGGAGGTTTTTTAATTCGCGGCCGCGGCGCCAATGCATTGGGCCCGGT
ACCCAGCTTTTGTTCCCTTTAGTGAGGGTTAATTGCGCGCTTGGCGTAATCATGGTCATAGCTGTTTCCT
GTGTGAAATTGTTATCCGCTCACAATTCCACACAACATACGAGCCGGAAGCATAAAGTGTAAAGCCTGGG
GTGCCTAATGAGTGAGCTAACTCACATTAATTGCGTTGCGCTCACTGCCCGCTTTCCAGTCGGGAAACCT
GTCGTGCCAGCTGCATTAATGAATCGGCCAACGCGCGGGGAGAGGCGGTTTGCGTATTGGGCGCTCTTCC
GCTTCCTCGCTCACTGACTCGCTGCGCTCGGTCGTTCGGCTGCGGCGAGCGGTATCAGCTCACTCAAAGG
CGGTAATACGGTTATCCACAGAATCAGGGGATAACGCAGGAAAGAACATGTGAGCAAAAGGCCAGCAAAA
GGCCAGGAACCGTAAAAAGGCCGCGTTGCTGGCGTTTTTCCATAGGCTCCGCCCCCCTGACGAGCATCAC
AAAAATCGACGCTCAAGTCAGAGGTGGCGAAACCCGACAGGACTATAAAGATACCAGGCGTTTCCCCCTG
GAAGCTCCCTCGTGCGCTCTCCTGTTCCGACCCTGCCGCTTACCGGATACCTGTCCGCCTTTCTCCCTTC
GGGAAGCGTGGCGCTTTCTCATAGCTCACGCTGTAGGTATCTCAGTTCGGTGTAGGTCGTTCGCTCCAAG
CTGGGCTGTGTGCACGAACCCCCCGTTCAGCCCGACCGCTGCGCCTTATCCGGTAACTATCGTCTTGAGT
CCAACCCGGTAAGACACGACTTATCGCCACTGGCAGCAGCCACTGGTAACAGGATTAGCAGAGCGAGGTA
TGTAGGCGGTGCTACAGAGTTCTTGAAGTGGTGGCCTAACTACGGCTACACTAGAAGGACAGTATTTGGT
ATCTGCGCTCTGCTGAAGCCAGTTACCTTCGGAAAAAGAGTTGGTAGCTCTTGATCCGGCAAACAAACCA
CCGCTGGTAGCGGTGGTTTTTTTGTTTGCAAGCAGCAGATTACGCGCAGAAAAAAAGGATCTCAAGAAGA
TCCTTTGATCTTTTCTACGGGGTCTGACGCTCAGTGGAACGAAAACTCACGTTAAGGGATTTTGGTCATG
AGATTATCAAAAAGGATCTTCACCTAGATCCTTTTAAATTAAAAATGAAGTTTTAAATCAATCTAAAGTA
TATATGAGTAAACTTGGTCTGACAGTTACCAATGCTTAATCAGTGAGGCACCTATCTCAGCGATCTGTCT
ATTTCGTTCATCCATAGTTGCCTGACTCCCCGTCGTGTAGATAACTACGATACGGGAGGGCTTACCATCT
GGCCCCAGTGCTGCAATGATACCGCGAGACCCACGCTCACCGGCTCCAGATTTATCAGCAATAAACCAGC
CAGCCGGAAGGGCCGAGCGCAGAAGTGGTCCTGCAACTTTATCCGCCTCCATCCAGTCTATTAATTGTTG
CCGGGAAGCTAGAGTAAGTAGTTCGCCAGTTAATAGTTTGCGCAACGTTGTTGCCATTGCTACAGGCATC
GTGGTGTCACGCTCGTCGTTTGGTATGGCTTCATTCAGCTCCGGTTCCCAACGATCAAGGCGAGTTACAT
GATCCCCCATGTTGTGCAAAAAAGCGGTTAGCTCCTTCGGTCCTCCGATCGTTGTCAGAAGTAAGTTGGC
CGCAGTGTTATCACTCATGGTTATGGCAGCACTGCATAATTCTCTTACTGTCATGCCATCCGTAAGATGC
TTTTCTGTGACTGGTGAGTACTCAACCAAGTCATTCTGAGAATAGTGTATGCGGCGACCGAGTTGCTCTT
GCCCGGCGTCAATACGGGATAATACCGCGCCACATAGCAGAACTTTAAAAGTGCTCATCATTGGAAAACG
TTCTTCGGGGCGAAAACTCTCAAGGATCTTACCGCTGTTGAGATCCAGTTCGATGTAACCCACTCGTGCA
CCCAACTGATCTTCAGCATCTTTTACTTTCACCAGCGTTTCTGGGTGAGCAAAAACAGGAAGGCAAAATG
CCGCAAAAAAGGGAATAAGGGCGACACGGAAATGTTGAATACTCATACTCTTCCTTTTTCAATATTATTG
AAGCATTTATCAGGGTTATTGTCTCATGAGCGGATACATATTTGAATGTATTTAGAAAAATAAACAAATA
GGGGTTCCGCGCACATTTCCCCGAAAAGTGCCACCTAAATTGTAAGCGTTAATATTTTGTTAAAATTCGC
GTTAAATTTTTGTTAAATCAGCTCATTTTTTAACCAATAGGCCGAAATCGGCAAAATCCCTTATAAATCA
AAAGAATAGACCGAGATAGGGT
[37 nt withheld, positions 4293-4329]
AAAGAACGTGGACTCCAACGTCAAAGG
[49 nt withheld, positions 4357-4405]
T
[91 nt withheld, positions 4407-4497]
G
[124 nt withheld, positions 4499-4622]
CCCATTCGCCATTCAGGCTGCGCAACTGTTGGGAAGGGCGATCGGTGCGGGCCTCTTCGCTATTACGCCA
GTCGACCATAGCCAATTCAATATGGCGTATATGGACTCATGCCAATTCAATATGGTGGATCTGGACCTGT
GCCAATTCAATATGGCGTATATGGACTCGTGCCAATTCAATATGGTGGATCTGGACCCCAGCCAATTCAA
TATGGCGGACTTGGCACCATGCCAATTCAATATGGCGGACTTGGCACTGTGCCAACTGGGGAGGGGTCTA
CTTGGCACGGTGCCAAGTTTGAGGAGGGGTCTTGGCCCTGTGCCAAGTCCGCCATATTGAATTGGCATGG
TGCCAATAATGGCGGCCATATTGGCTATATGCCAGGATCAATATATAGGCAATATCCAATATGGCCCTAT
GCCAATATGGCTATTGGCCAGGTTCAATACTATGTATTGGCCCTATGCCATATAGTATTCCATATATGGG
TTTTCCTATTGACGTAGATAGCCCCTCCCAATGGGCGGTCCCATATACCATATATGGGGCTTCCTAATAC
CGCCCATAGCCACTCCCCCATTGACGTCAATGGTCTCTATATATGGTCTTTCCTATTGACGTCATATGGG
CGGTCCTATTGACGTATATGGCGCCTCCCCCATTGACGTCAATTACGGTAAATGGCCCGCCTGGCTCAAT
GCCCATTGACGTCAATAGGACCACCCACCATTGACGTCAATGGGATGGCTCATTGCCCATTCATATCCGT
TCTCACGCCCCCTATTGACGTCAATGACGGTAAATGGCCCACTTGGCAGTACATCAATATCTATTAATAG
TAACTTGGCAAGTACATTACTATTGGAAGGACGCCAGGGTACATTGGCAGTACTCCCATTGACGTCAATG
GCGGTAAATGGCCCGCGATGGCTGCCAAGTACATCCCCATTGACGTCAATGGGGAGGGGCAATGACGCAA
ATGGGCGTTCCATTGACGTAAATGGGCGGTAGGCGTGCCTAATGGGAGGTCTATATAAGCAATGCTCGTT
TAGGGAAC
Features (pLannotate 1.2.2; 17 found; start..end, strand, type, name):
     35..53      +  promoter       SP6 promoter: promoter for bacteriophage SP6 RNA polymerase
    108..132     +  protein_bind   attB1: mutant version of attB; recombination site for the Gateway® BP reaction BP Clonase™
    478..1179    +  CDS            Superfolder GFP: Superfolder GFP is a basic (constitutively fluorescent) green fluorescent protein published in 2005, derived from Aequorea victoria. It is reported to be a very rapidly-maturing weak dimer.
   1660..1684    -  protein_bind   attB2: mutant version of attB; recombination site for the Gateway® BP reaction BP Clonase™
   1707..1724    -  promoter       T7 promoter (fragment): promoter for bacteriophage T7 RNA polymerase
   1729..1863    -  polyA_signal   SV40 poly(A) signal: SV40 polyadenylation signal
   1976..1994    -  promoter       T3 promoter: promoter for bacteriophage T3 RNA polymerase
   2039..2055    -  protein_bind   lac operator: The lac repressor binds to the lac operator to inhibit transcription in E. coli. This inhibition can be relieved by adding lactose or isopropyl-β-D-thiogalactopyranoside (IPTG). lac repressor encoded by lacI
   2063..2093    -  promoter       lac promoter: promoter for the E. coli lac operon
   2108..2129    -  protein_bind   CAP binding site: CAP binding activates transcription in the presence of cAMP. E. coli catabolite activator protein
   2142..2234    -  CDS            lacI (fragment): lac repressor; lacI; The lac repressor binds to the lac operator to inhibit transcription in E. coli. This inhibition can be relieved by adding lactose or isopropyl-β-D-thiogalactopyranoside (IPTG).
   2417..3005    -  rep_origin     ori: high-copy-number ColE1/pMB1/pBR322/pUC origin of replication
   3176..4036    -  CDS            AmpR: β-lactamase; bla; confers resistance to ampicillin, carbenicillin, and related antibiotics
   4037..4141    -  promoter       AmpR promoter: bla
   4194..4622    -  rep_origin     f1 ori (sequence partly withheld): f1 bacteriophage origin of replication; arrow indicates direction of (+) strand synthesis
   4627..4693    -  CDS            lacZα (fragment): LacZα fragment of β-galactosidase; lacZ fragment
   4696..5680    +  promoter       CMV IE94 promoter: enhancer/promoter region of simian cytomegalovirus major immediate early transcription unit IE94
