>Addgene plasmid #107825 | pHBS1251 TDP43 RRM-GFP G309C | addgene full sequence | sequence record 207950 | Addgene NGS Result
GGAACCGCCATTCTGCCTGGGGACGTCGGAGCAAGCTTGATTTAGGTGACACTATAGAATACAAGCTACT
TGTTCTTTTTGCAGGATCCCATCGATTCGAATTCAAGGATCAACAAGTTTGTACAAAAAAGCAGGCTGGC
GCCGGTACCACCGGTGCCACCATGGGATCCATGTCTGAATATATTCGGGTAACCGAAGATGAGAACGATG
AGCCCATTGAAATACCATCGGAAGACGATGGGACGGTGCTGCTCTCCACGGTTACAGCCCAGTTTCCAGG
GGCGTGTGGGCTTCGCTACAGGAATCCAGTGTCTCAGTGTATGAGAGGTGTCCGGCTGGTAGAAGGAATT
CTGCATGCCCCAGATGCTGGCTGGGGAAATCTGGTGTATGTTGTCAACTATCCAAAAGATAACAAAAGAA
AAATGGATGAGACAGATGCTTCATCAGCAGTGAAAGTGAAAAGAGCAGTCCAGAAAACATCCAGTAAAGG
AGAGGAACTATTTACAGGTACTGTGCCTATCAAAGTCGAGCTGGACGGCGACGTAAACGGCCACAAGTTC
AGCGTGCGTGGCGAGGGCGAGGGCGATGCCACCGAGGGCAAGCTGACCCTGAAGTTCATCTGCACCACCG
GCAAGCTGCCGGTGCCGTGGCCGACCCTCGTGACCACCCTGACCTACGGCGTGCAGTGCTTCAGCCGCTA
CCCGGACCACATGAAGCGTCACGACTTCTTCAAGTCCGCCATGCCGGAAGGCTACGTCCAGGAGCGCACC
ATCGAGTTCAAGGACGACGGCACCTACAAGACCCGCGCGGAGGTGAAGTTCGAGGGCGACACCCTGGTGA
ACCGCATCGAGCTGAAGGGCAACGACTTCAAGGAGGACGGCAACATCCTGGGTCACAAGCTGGAGTACAA
CCACAACAGCCACAACGTCCGTATCGAAGCCGACAAGCAGAAGAACGGCATCAAGGCTAACTTCAAGATC
CGCCACAACGTTGAGGACGGCAGCCAGCAGGAAGCCGACCACAAACAGCAGAACACCCCGATCGGCGACG
GCCCGGTGCGCCTGCCGGACAACCACTATCTGAGCACCCAGACCACGCTGAGCAAAGACCCGAACGAGAA
GCGCGATCACATGGTCCTGAAGGAGTTCGTGACGGCAGCCGGTATCACTAAAGGTGAAGATGAAAGTGGA
TCCAATGCCGAACCTAAGCACAATAGCAATAGACAGTTAGAAAGAAGTGGAAGATTTGGTGGTAATCCAG
GTGGCTTTGGGAATCAGGGTGGATTTGGTAATAGCAGAGGGGGTGGAGCTGGTTTGGGAAACAATCAAGG
TAGTAATATGGGTTGTGGGATGAACTTTGGTGCGTTCAGCATTAATCCAGCCATGATGGCTGCCGCCCAG
GCAGCACTACAGAGCAGTTGGGGTATGATGGGCATGTTAGCCAGCCAGCAGAACCAGTCAGGCCCATCGG
GTAATAACCAAAACCAAGGCAACATGCAGAGGGAGCCAAACCAGGCCTTCGGTTCTGGAAATAACTCTTA
TAGTGGCTCTAATTCTGGTGCAGCAATTGGTTGGGGATCAGCATCCAATGCAGGGTCGGGCAGTGGTTTT
AATGGAGGCTTTGGCTCAAGCATGGATTCTAAGTCTTCTGGCTGGGGAATGTAGACCCAGCTTTCTTGTA
CAAAGTGGTTGATCCTCTCGAGCCTCTAGAACTATAGTGAGTCGTATTACGTAGATCCAGACATGATAAG
ATACATTGATGAGTTTGGACAAACCACAACTAGAATGCAGTGAAAAAAATGCTTTATTTGTGAAATTTGT
GATGCTATTGCTTTATTTGTAACCATTATAAGCTGCAATAAACAAGTTAACAACAACAATTGCATTCATT
TTATGTTTCAGGTTCAGGGGGAGGTGTGGGAGGTTTTTTAATTCGCGGCCGCGGCGCCAATGCATTGGGC
CCGGTACCCAGCTTTTGTTCCCTTTAGTGAGGGTTAATTGCGCGCTTGGCGTAATCATGGTCATAGCTGT
TTCCTGTGTGAAATTGTTATCCGCTCACAATTCCACACAACATACGAGCCGGGAGCATAAAGTGTAAAGC
CTGGGGTGCCTAATGAGTGAGCTAACTCACATTAATTGCGTTGCGCTCACTGCCCGCTTTCCAGTCGGGA
AACCTGTCGTGCCAGCTGCATTAATGAATCGGCCAACGCGCGGGGAGAGGCGGTTTGCGTATTGGGCGCT
CTTCCGCTTCCTCGCTCACTGACTCGCTGCGCTCGGTCGTTCGGCTGCGGCGAGCGGTATCAGCTCACTC
AAAGGCGGTAATACGGTTATCCACAGAATCAGGGGATAACGCAGGAAAGAACATGTGAGCAAAAGGCCAG
CAAAAGGCCAGGAACCGTAAAAAGGCCGCGTTGCTGGCGTTTTTCCATAGGCTCCGCCCCCCTGACGAGC
ATCACAAAAATCGACGCTCAAGTCAGAGGTGGCGAAACCCGACAGGACTATAAAGATACCAGGCGTTTCC
CCCTGGAAGCTCCCTCGTGCGCTCTCCTGTTCCGACCCTGCCGCTTACCGGATACCTGTCCGCCTTTCTC
CCTTCGGGAAGCGTGGCGCTTTCTCATAGCTCACGCTGTAGGTATCTCAGTTCGGTGTAGGTCGTTCGCT
CCAAGCTGGGCTGTGTGCACGAACCCCCCGTTCAGCCCGACCGCTGCGCCTTATCCGGTAACTATCGTCT
TGAGTCCAACCCGGTAAGACACGACTTATCGCCACTGGCAGCAGCCACTGGTAACAGGATTAGCAGAGCG
AGGTATGTAGGCGGTGCTACAGAGTTCTTGAAGTGGTGGCCTAACTACGGCTACACTAGAAGAACAGTAT
TTGGTATCTGCGCTCTGCTGAAGCCAGTTACCTTCGGAAAAAGAGTTGGTAGCTCTTGATCCGGCAAACA
AACCACCGCTGGTAGCGGTGGTTTTTTTGTTTGCAAGCAGCAGATTACGCGCAGAAAAAAAGGATCTCAA
GAAGATCCTTTGATCTTTTCTACGGGGTCTGACGCTCAGTGGAACGAAAACTCACGTTAAGGGATTTTGG
TCATGAGATTATCAAAAAGGATCTTCACCTAGATCCTTTTAAATTAAAAATGAAGTTTTAAATCAATCTA
AAGTATATATGAGTAAACTTGGTCTGACAGTTACCAATGCTTAATCAGTGAGGCACCTATCTCAGCGATC
TGTCTATTTCGTTCATCCATAGTTGCCTGACTCCCCGTCGTGTAGATAACTACGATACGGGAGGGCTTAC
CATCTGGCCCCAGTGCTGCAATGATACCGCGAGACCCACGCTCACCGGCTCCAGATTTATCAGCAATAAA
CCAGCCAGCCGGAAGGGCCGAGCGCAGAAGTGGTCCTGCAACTTTATCCGCCTCCATCCAGTCTATTAAT
TGTTGCCGGGAAGCTAGAGTAAGTAGTTCGCCAGTTAATAGTTTGCGCAACGTTGTTGCCATTGCTACAG
GCATCGTGGTGTCACGCTCGTCGTTTGGTATGGCTTCATTCAGCTCCGGTTCCCAACGATCAAGGCGAGT
TACATGATCCCCCATGTTGTGCAAAAAAGCGGTTAGCTCCTTCGGTCCTCCGATCGTTGTCAGAAGTAAG
TTGGCCGCAGTGTTATCACTCATGGTTATGGCAGCACTGCATAATTCTCTTACTGTCATGCCATCCGTAA
GATGCTTTTCTGTGACTGGTGAGTACTCAACCAAGTCATTCTGAGAATAGTGTATGCGGCGACCGAGTTG
CTCTTGCCCGGCGTCAATACGGGATAATACCGCGCCACATAGCAGAACTTTAAAAGTGCTCATCATTGGA
AAACGTTCTTCGGGGCGAAAACTCTCAAGGATCTTACCGCTGTTGAGATCCAGTTCGATGTAACCCACTC
GTGCACCCAACTGATCTTCAGCATCTTTTACTTTCACCAGCGTTTCTGGGTGAGCAAAAACAGGAAGGCA
AAATGCCGCAAAAAAGGGAATAAGGGCGACACGGAAATGTTGAATACTCATACTCTTCCTTTTTCAATAT
TATTGAAGCATTTATCAGGGTTATTGTCTCATGAGCGGATACATATTTGAATGTATTTAGAAAAATAAAC
AAATAGGGGTTCCGCGCACATTTCCCCGAAAAGTGCCACCTAAATTGTAAGCGTTAATATTTTGTTAAAA
TTCGCGTTAAATTTTTGTTAAATCAGCTCATTTTTTAACCAATAGGCCGAAATCGGCAAAATCCCTTATA
AATCAAAAGAATAGACCGAGATAGGGT
[37 nt withheld, positions 4298-4334]
AAAGAACGTGGACTCCAACGTCAAAGG
[49 nt withheld, positions 4362-4410]
T
[91 nt withheld, positions 4412-4502]
G
[124 nt withheld, positions 4504-4627]
CCCATTCGCCATTCAGGCTGCGCAACTGTTGGGAAGGGCGATCGGTGCGGGCCTCTTCGCTATTACGCCA
GTCGACCGCCAATTCAATATGGCGTATATGGACTCATGCCAATTCAATATGGTGGATCTGGACCTGTGCC
AATTCAATATGGCGTATATGGACTCGTGCCAATTCAATATGGTGGATCTGGACCCCAGCCAATTCAATAT
GGCGGACTTGGCACCATGCCAATTCAATATGGCGGACCTGGCACTGTGCCAACTGGGGAGGGGTCTACTT
GGCACGGTGCCAAGTTTGAGGAGGGGTCTTGGCCCTGTGCCAAGTCCGCCATATTGAATTGGCATGGTGC
CAATAATGGCGGCCATATTGGCTATATGCCAGGATCAATATATAGGCAATATCCAATATGGCCCTATGCC
AATATGGCTATTGGCCAGGTTCAATACTATGTATTGGCCCTATGCCATATAGTATTCCATATATGGGTTT
TCCTATTGACGTAGATAGCCCCTCCCAATGGGCGGTCCCATATACCATATATGGGGCTTCCTAATACCGC
CCATAGCCACTCCCCCATTGACGTCAATGGTCTCTATATATGGTCTTTCCTATTGACGTCATATGGGCGG
TCCTATTGACGTATATGGCGCCTCCCCCATTGACGTCAATTACGGTAAATGGCCCGCCTGGCTCAATGCC
CATTGACGTCAATAGGACCACCCACCATTGACGTCAATGGGATGGCTCATTGCCCATTCATATCCGTTCT
CACGCCCCCTATTGACGTCAATGACGGTAAATGGCCCACTTGGCAGTACATCAATATCTATTAATAGTAA
CTTGGCAAGTACATTACTATTGGAAGTACGCCAGGGTACATTGGCAGTACTCCCATTGACGTCAATGGCG
GTAAATGGCCCGCGATGGCTGCCAAGTACATCCCCATTGACGTCAATGGGGAGGGGCAATGACGCAAATG
GGCGTTCCATTGACGTAAATGGGCGGTAGGCGTGCCTAATGGGAGGTCTATATAAGCAATGCTCGTTTAG
Features (pLannotate 1.2.2; 17 found; start..end, strand, type, name):
     40..58      +  promoter       SP6 promoter: promoter for bacteriophage SP6 RNA polymerase
    113..137     +  protein_bind   attB1: mutant version of attB; recombination site for the Gateway® BP reaction BP Clonase™
    483..1184    +  CDS            Superfolder GFP: Superfolder GFP is a basic (constitutively fluorescent) green fluorescent protein published in 2005, derived from Aequorea victoria. It is reported to be a very rapidly-maturing weak dimer.
   1665..1689    -  protein_bind   attB2: mutant version of attB; recombination site for the Gateway® BP reaction BP Clonase™
   1712..1729    -  promoter       T7 promoter (fragment): promoter for bacteriophage T7 RNA polymerase
   1734..1868    -  polyA_signal   SV40 poly(A) signal: SV40 polyadenylation signal
   1981..1999    -  promoter       T3 promoter: promoter for bacteriophage T3 RNA polymerase
   2044..2060    -  protein_bind   lac operator: The lac repressor binds to the lac operator to inhibit transcription in E. coli. This inhibition can be relieved by adding lactose or isopropyl-β-D-thiogalactopyranoside (IPTG). lac repressor encoded by lacI
   2068..2098    -  promoter       lac promoter: promoter for the E. coli lac operon
   2113..2134    -  protein_bind   CAP binding site: CAP binding activates transcription in the presence of cAMP. E. coli catabolite activator protein
   2147..2239    -  CDS            lacI (fragment): lac repressor; lacI; The lac repressor binds to the lac operator to inhibit transcription in E. coli. This inhibition can be relieved by adding lactose or isopropyl-β-D-thiogalactopyranoside (IPTG).
   2422..3010    -  rep_origin     ori: high-copy-number ColE1/pMB1/pBR322/pUC origin of replication
   3181..4041    -  CDS            AmpR: β-lactamase; bla; confers resistance to ampicillin, carbenicillin, and related antibiotics
   4042..4146    -  promoter       AmpR promoter: bla
   4199..4627    -  rep_origin     f1 ori (sequence partly withheld): f1 bacteriophage origin of replication; arrow indicates direction of (+) strand synthesis
   4632..4698    -  CDS            lacZα (fragment): LacZα fragment of β-galactosidase; lacZ fragment
   4705..5       +  promoter       CMV IE94 promoter (across the origin): enhancer/promoter region of simian cytomegalovirus major immediate early transcription unit IE94
