[The description below was written by a language model from this plasmid's Addgene catalogue record and pLannotate feature annotations shown in this document.]
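Description:
pHBS1251 TDP43 RRM-GFP G309C is a mammalian expression plasmid built on the pCS2-Dest backbone, carrying a mutant human TARDBP (TDP-43) reporter made to test how protein sequence affects the properties of TDP-43 droplets. It is propagated in E. coli as a high-copy plasmid through a ColE1/pUC-type origin and selected with ampicillin via the β-lactamase gene. An f1 origin and remnants of lacZα, lacI and the lac promoter/operator are also present as backbone carry-over.

The expression cassette is driven by the simian cytomegalovirus IE94 enhancer/promoter and terminated by an SV40 polyadenylation signal. An SP6 promoter lies just downstream of the CMV element, which would allow in vitro transcription of sense RNA, and a T7 promoter fragment and a T3 promoter sit on the opposite strand beyond the insert. The insert lies between attB1 and attB2 Gateway recombination sites, although the record lists Gibson assembly as the cloning method. Within this interval the only annotated coding feature is superfolder GFP, a rapidly maturing green fluorescent protein. It is flanked on both sides by several hundred unannotated bases that presumably encode the TDP-43 portions. The name suggests GFP is associated with or substitutes for the RRM region, but the record does not spell out the exact domain architecture. The construct carries a G309C substitution in what the depositor calls the LLPS (liquid-liquid phase separation) reporter.

The two sequence records, one from the depositor and one from repository sequencing, differ by only a few nucleotides in length and give the same feature map. The plasmid is suited to expressing the fluorescent TDP-43 variant in mammalian cells so that its condensate behaviour can be compared with other variants of the reporter.
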