Addgene plasmid #107825: pHBS1251 TDP43 RRM-GFP G309C
Purpose: To test the effect of sequence on TDP43 droplet properties
Depositing lab: Rajat Rohatgi. Depositing organization: Stanford University.
Backbone
  Vector backbone: pCS2-Dest
  Vector type: Mammalian Expression
Growth in bacteria
  Bacterial resistance: Ampicillin, 100 μg/mL
  Growth temperature: 37°C
  Growth strain: DH5alpha
  Copy number: High Copy
Gene/Insert
  Gene/Insert name: TARDBP mutant
  Species: H. sapiens (human)
  Mutation: G309C mutation in LLPS reporter
  Entrez Gene: TARDBP (a.k.a. ALS10, TDP-43)
  Cloning method: Gibson Cloning
Terms and licenses: Academic/Nonprofit Terms; Industry Terms: Not Available to Industry
How to cite: pHBS1251 TDP43 RRM-GFP G309C was a gift from Rajat Rohatgi (Addgene plasmid # 107825 ; http://n2t.net/addgene:107825 ; RRID:Addgene_107825)
